>Addgene plasmid #161644 | IDG_KCNG3_OE_1 | addgene full sequence | sequence record 319582 | Addgene NGS Result
ACCTACACCGAACTGAGATACCTACAGCGTGAGCTATGAGAAAGCGCCACGCTTCCCGAAGGGAGAAAGG
CGGACAGGTATCCGGTAAGCGGCAGGGTCGGAACAGGAGAGCGCACGAGGGAGCTTCCAGGGGGAAACGC
CTGGTATCTTTATAGTCCTGTCGGGTTTCGCCACCTCTGACTTGAGCGTCGATTTTTGTGATGCTCGTCA
GGGGGGCGGAGCCTATGGAAAAACGCCAGCAACGCGGCCTTTTTACGGTTCCTGGCCTTTTGCTGGCCTT
TTGCTCACATGTTCTTTCCTGCGTTATCCCCTGATTCTGTGGATAACCGTATTACCGCCTTTGAGTGAGC
TGATACCGCTCGCCGCAGCCGAACGACCGAGCGCAGCGAGTCAGTGAGCGAGGAAGCGGAAGAGCGCCCA
ATACGCAAACCGCCTCTCCCCGCGCGTTGGCCGATTCATTAATGCAGCTGGCACGACAGGTTTCCCGACT
GGAAAGCGGGCAGTGAGCGCAACGCAATTAATGTGAGTTAGCTCACTCATTAGGCACCCCAGGCTTTACA
CTTTATGCTTCCGGCTCGTATGTTGTGTGGAATTGTGAGCGGATAACAATTTCACACAGGAAACAGCTAT
GACCATGATTACGCCAAGCGCGCAATTAACCCTCACTAAAGGGAACAAAAGCTGGAGCTGCAAGCTTAAT
GTAGTCTTATGCAATACTCTTGTAGTCTTGCAACATGGTAACGATGAGTTAGCAACATGCCTTACAAGGA
GAGAAAAAGCACCGTGCATGCCGATTGGTGGAAGTAAGGTGGTACGATCGTGCCTTATTAGGAAGGCAAC
AGACGGGTCTGACATGGATTGGACGAACCACTGAATTGCCGCATTGCAGAGATATTGTATTTAAGTGCCT
AGCTCGATACATAAACGGGTCTCTCTGGTTAGACCAGATCTGAGCCTGGGAGCTCTCTGGCTAACTAGGG
AACCCACTGCTTAAGCCTCAATAAAGCTTGCCTTGAGTGCTTCAAGTAGTGTGTGCCCGTCTGTTGTGTG
ACTCTGGTAACTAGAGATCCCTCAGACCCTTTTAGTCAGTGTGGAAAATCTCTAGCAGTGGCGCCCGAAC
AGGGACTTGAAAGCGAAAGGGAAACCAGAGGAGCTCTCTCGACGCAGGACTCGGCTTGCTGAAGCGCGCA
CGGCAAGAGGCGAGGGGCGGCGACTGGTGAGTACGCCAAAAATTTTGACTAGCGGAGGCTAGAAGGAGAG
AGATGGGTGCGAGAGCGTCAGTATTAAGCGGGGGAGAATTAGATCGCGATGGGAAAAAATTCGGTTAAGG
CCAGGGGGAAAGAAAAAATATAAATTAAAACATATAGTATGGGCAAGCAGGGAGCTAGAACGATTCGCAG
TTAATCCTGGCCTGTTAGAAACATCAGAAGGCTGTAGACAAATACTGGGACAGCTACAACCATCCCTTCA
GACAGGATCAGAAGAACTTAGATCATTATATAATACAGTAGCAACCCTCTATTGTGTGCATCAAAGGATA
GAGATAAAAGACACCAAGGAAGCTTTAGACAAGATAGAGGAAGAGCAAAACAAAAGTAAGACCACCGCAC
AGCAAGCGGCCGCTGATCTTCAGACCTGGAGGAGGAGATATGAGGGACAATTGGAGAAGTGAATTATATA
AATATAAAGTAGTAAAAATTGAACCATTAGGAGTAGCACCCACCAAGGCAAAGAGAAGAGTGGTGCAGAG
AGAAAAAAGAGCAGTGGGAATAGGAGCTTTGTTCCTTGGGTTCTTGGGAGCAGCAGGAAGCACTATGGGC
GCAGCGTCAATGACGCTGACGGTACAGGCCAGACAATTATTGTCTGGTATAGTGCAGCAGCAGAACAATT
TGCTGAGGGCTATTGAGGCGCAACAGCATCTGTTGCAACTCACAGTCTGGGGCATCAAGCAGCTCCAGGC
AAGAATCCTGGCTGTGGAAAGATACCTAAAGGATCAACAGCTCCTGGGGATTTGGGGTTGCTCTGGAAAA
CTCATTTGCACCACTGCTGTGCCTTGGAATGCTAGTTGGAGTAATAAATCTCTGGAACAGATTTGGAATC
ACACGACCTGGATGGAGTGGGACAGAGAAATTAACAATTACACAAGCTTAATACACTCCTTAATTGAAGA
ATCGCAAAACCAGCAAGAAAAGAATGAACAAGAATTATTGGAATTAGATAAATGGGCAAGTTTGTGGAAT
TGGTTTAACATAACAAATTGGCTGTGGTATATAAAATTATTCATAATGATAGTAGGAGGCTTGGTAGGTT
TAAGAATAGTTTTTGCTGTACTTTCTATAGTGAATAGAGTTAGGCAGGGATATTCACCATTATCGTTTCA
GACCCACCTCCCAACCCCGAGGGGACCCTTGCGCCTTTTCCAAGGCAGCCCTGGGTTTGCGCAGGGACGC
GGCTGCTCTGGGCGTGGTTCCGGGAAACGCAGCGGCGCCGACCCTGGGTCTCGCACATTCTTCACGTCCG
TTCGCAGCGTCACCCGGATCTTCGCCGCTACCCTTGTGGGCCCCCCGGCGACGCTTCCTGCTCCGCCCCT
AAGTCGGGAAGGTTCCTTGCGGTTCGCGGCGTGCCGGACGTGACAAACGGAAGCCGCACGTCTCACTAGT
ACCCTCGCAGACGGACAGCGCCAGGGAGCAATGGCAGCGCGCCGACCGCGATGGGCTGTGGCCAATAGCG
GCTGCTCAGCAGGGCGCGCCGAGAGCAGCGGCCGGGAAGGGGCGGTGCGGGAGGCGGGGTGTGGGGCGGT
AGTGTGGGCCCTGTTCCTGCCCGCGCGGTGTTCCGCATTCTGCAAGCCTCCGGAGCGCACGTCGGCAGTC
GGCTCCCTCGTTGACCGAATCACCGACCTCTCTCCCCAGGGGGTACCACCATGGCCAAGCCTTTGTCTCA
AGAAGAATCCACCCTCATTGAAAGAGCAACGGCTACAATCAACAGCATCCCCATCTCTGAAGACTACAGC
GTCGCCAGCGCAGCTCTCTCTAGCGACGGCCGCATCTTCACTGGTGTCAATGTATATCATTTTACTGGGG
GACCTTGTGCAGAACTCGTGGTGCTGGGCACTGCTGCTGCTGCGGCAGCTGGCAACCTGACTTGTATCGT
CGCGATCGGAAATGAGAACAGGGGCATCTTGAGCCCCTGCGGACGGTGCCGACAGGTGCTTCTCGATCTG
CATCCTGGGATCAAAGCCATAGTGAAGGACAGTGATGGACAGCCGACGGCAGTTGGGATTCGTGAATTGC
TGCCCTCTGGTTATGTGTGGGAGGGCCTGCAGCTGCAGTAGTAAGAATTCTAGATCTTGAGACAAATGGC
AGTATTCATCCACAATTTTAAAAGAAAAGGGGGGATTGGGGGGTACAGTGCAGGGGAAAGAATAGTAGAC
ATAATAGCAACAGACATACAAACTAAAGAATTACAAAAACAAATTACAAAAATTCAAAATTTTCGGGTTT
ATTACAGGGACAGCAGAGATCCACTTTGGCGCCGGCTCGAGGGGGCCCGGGGTTATTAATAGTAATCAAT
TACGGGGTCATTAGTTCATAGCCCATATATGGAGTTCCGCGTTACATAACTTACGGTAAATGGCCCGCCT
GGCTGACCGCCCAACGACCCCCGCCCATTGACGTCAATAATGACGTATGTTCCCATAGTAACGCCAATAG
GGACTTTCCATTGACGTCAATGGGTGGAGTATTTACGGTAAACTGCCCACTTGGCAGTACATCAAGTGTA
TCATATGCCAAGTACGCCCCCTATTGACGTCAATGACGGTAAATGGCCCGCCTGGCATTATGCCCAGTAC
ATGACCTTATGGGACTTTCCTACTTGGCAGTACATCTACGTATTAGTCATCGCTATTACCATGGTGATGC
GGTTTTGGCAGTACATCAATGGGCGTGGATAGCGGTTTGACTCACGGGGATTTCCAAGTCTCCACCCCAT
TGACGTCAATGGGAGTTTGTTTTGGCACCAAAATCAACGGGACTTTCCAAAATGTCGTAACAACTCCGCC
CCATTGACGCAAATGGGCGGTAGGCGTGTACGGTGGGAGGTCTATATAAGCAGAGCTCTCTGGCTAACTG
TCGGGATCAACAAGTTTGTACAAAAAAGTTGGCATGACCTTCGGGCGCAGCGGGGCGGCCTCGGTGGTGC
TGAACGTGGGCGGCGCCCGGTATTCGCTGTCCCGGGAGCTGCTGAAGGACTTCCCGCTGCGCCGCGTGAG
CCGGCTGCACGGCTGCCGCTCCGAGCGCGACGTGCTCGAGGTGTGCGACGACTACGACCGCGAGCGCAAC
GAGTACTTCTTCGACCGGCACTCGGAGGCCTTCGGCTTCATCCTGCTCTACGTGCGCGGCCACGGCAAGC
TGCGCTTCGCGCCGCGGATGTGCGAGCTCTCCTTCTACAACGAGATGATCTACTGGGGCCTGGAGGGCGC
GCACCTCGAGTACTGCTGCCAGCGCCGCCTCGACGACCGCATGTCCGACACCTACACCTTCTACTCGGCC
GACGAGCCGGGCGTGCTGGGCCGCGACGAGGCGCGCCCCGGCGGGGCCGAGGCGGCTCCCTCCAGGCGCT
GGCTGGAGCGCATGCGGCGGACCTTCGAGGAGCCCACGTCGTCGCTGGCCGCGCAGATCCTGGCTAGCGT
GTCGGTGGTGTTCGTGATCGTGTCCATGGTGGTGCTGTGCGCCAGCACGTTGCCCGACTGGCGCAACGCA
GCCGCCGACAACCGCAGCCTGGATGACCGGAGCAGGTACTCCGCCGGCCCTGGGAGGGAGCCCTCCGGGA
TAATTGAAGCTATCTGCATAGGTTGGTTCACTGCCGAGTGCATCGTGAGGTTCATTGTCTCCAAAAACAA
GTGTGAGTTTGTCAAGAGACCCCTGAACATCATTGATTTACTGGCAATCACGCCGTATTACATCTCTGTG
TTGATGACAGTGTTTACAGGCGAGAACTCTCAACTCCAGAGGGCTGGAGTCACCTTGAGGGTACTTAGAA
TGATGAGGATTTTTTGGGTGATTAAGCTTGCCCGTCACTTCATTGGTCTTCAGACACTCGGTTTGACTCT
CAAACGTTGCTACCGAGAGATGGTTATGTTACTTGTCTTCATTTGTGTTGCCATGGCAATCTTTAGTGCA
CTTTCTCAGCTTCTTGAACATGGGCTGGACCTGGAAACATCCAACAAGGACTTTACCAGCATTCCTGCTG
CCTGCTGGTGGGTGATTATCTCTATGACTACAGTTGGCTATGGAGATATGTATCCTATCACAGTGCCTGG
AAGAATTCTTGGAGGAGTTTGTGTTGTCAGTGGAATTGTTCTATTGGCATTACCTATCACTTTTATCTAC
CATAGCTTTGTGCAGTGTTATCATGAGCTCAAGTTTAGATCTGCTAGGTATAGTAGGAGCCTCTCCACTG
AATTCCTGAATTACCCAACTTTCTTGTACAAAGTGGTTGGTAAGCCTATCCCTAACCCTCTCCTCGGTCT
CGATTCTACGTAGTAATGAGCTAGCGCTAACCGGTGGCGCGTTAAGTCGACAATCAACCTCTGGATTACA
AAATTTGTGAAAGATTGACTGGTATTCTTAACTATGTTGCTCCTTTTACGCTATGTGGATACGCTGCTTT
AATGCCTTTGTATCATGCTATTGCTTCCCGTATGGCTTTCATTTTCTCCTCCTTGTATAAATCCTGGTTG
CTGTCTCTTTATGAGGAGTTGTGGCCCGTTGTCAGGCAACGTGGCGTGGTGTGCACTGTGTTTGCTGACG
CAACCCCCACTGGTTGGGGCATTGCCACCACCTGTCAGCTCCTTTCCGGGACTTTCGCTTTCCCCCTCCC
TATTGCCACGGCGGAACTCATCGCCGCCTGCCTTGCCCGCTGCTGGACAGGGGCTCGGCTGTTGGGCACT
GACAATTCCGTGGTGTTGTCGGGGAAATCATCGTCCTTTCCTTGGCTGCTCGCCTGTGTTGCCACCTGGA
TTCTGCGCGGGACGTCCTTCTGCTACGTCCCTTCGGCCCTCAATCCAGCGGACCTTCCTTCCCGCGGCCT
GCTGCCGGCTCTGCGGCCTCTTCCGCGTCTTCGCCTTCGCCCTCAGACGAGTCGGATCTCCCTTTGGGCC
GCCTCCCCGCGTCGACTTTAAGACCAATGACTTACAAGGCAGCTGTAGATCTTAGCCACTTTTTAAAAGA
AAAGGGGGGACTGGAAGGGCTAATTCACTCCCAACGAAGACAAGATCTGCTTTTTGCTTGTACTGGGTCT
CTCTGGTTAGACCAGATCTGAGCCTGGGAGCTCTCTGGCTAACTAGGGAACCCACTGCTTAAGCCTCAAT
AAAGCTTGCCTTGAGTGCTTCAAGTAGTGTGTGCCCGTCTGTTGTGTGACTCTGGTAACTAGAGATCCCT
CAGACCCTTTTAGTCAGTGTGGAAAATCTCTAGCAGTACGTATAGTAGTTCATGTCATCTTATTATTCAG
TATTTATAACTTGCAAAGAAATGAATATCAGAGAGTGAGAGGAACTTGTTTATTGCAGCTTATAATGGTT
ACAAATAAAGCAATAGCATCACAAATTTCACAAATAAAGCATTTTTTTCACTGCATTCTAGTTGTGGTTT
GTCCAAACTCATCAATGTATCTTATCATGTCTGGCTCTAGCTATCCCGCCCCTAACTCCGCCCATCCCGC
CCCTAACTCCGCCCAGTTCCGCCCATTCTCCGCCCCATGGCTGACTAATTTTTTTTATTTATGCAGAGGC
CGAGGCCGCCTCGGCCTCTGAGCTATTCCAGAAGTAGTGAGGAGGCTTTTTTGGAGGCCTAGGGACGTAC
CCAATTCGCCCTATAGTGAGTCGTATTACGCGCGCTCACTGGCCGTCGTTTTACAACGTCGTGACTGGGA
AAACCCTGGCGTTACCCAACTTAATCGCCTTGCAGCACATCCCCCTTTCGCCAGCTGGCGTAATAGCGAA
GAGGCCCGCACCGATCGCCCTTCCCAACAGTTGCGCAGCCTGAATGGCGAATGGG
[124 nt withheld, positions 7056-7179]
C
[91 nt withheld, positions 7181-7271]
A
[49 nt withheld, positions 7273-7321]
CCTTTGACGTTGGAGTCCACGTTCTTT
[37 nt withheld, positions 7349-7385]
ACCCTATCTCGGTCTATTCTTTTGATTTATAAGGGATTTTGCCGATTTCGGCCTATTGGTTAAAAAATGA
GCTGATTTAACAAAAATTTAACGCGAATTTTAACAAAATATTAACGCTTACAATTTAGGTGGCACTTTTC
GGGGAAATGTGCGCGGAACCCCTATTTGTTTATTTTTCTAAATACATTCAAATATGTATCCGCTCATGAG
ACAATAACCCTGATAAATGCTTCAATAATATTGAAAAAGGAAGAGTATGAGTATTCAACATTTCCGTGTC
GCCCTTATTCCCTTTTTTGCGGCATTTTGCCTTCCTGTTTTTGCTCACCCAGAAACGCTGGTGAAAGTAA
AAGATGCTGAAGATCAGTTGGGTGCACGAGTGGGTTACATCGAACTGGATCTCAACAGCGGTAAGATCCT
TGAGAGTTTTCGCCCCGAAGAACGTTTTCCAATGATGAGCACTTTTAAAGTTCTGCTATGTGGCGCGGTA
TTATCCCGTATTGACGCCGGGCAAGAGCAACTCGGTCGCCGCATACACTATTCTCAGAATGACTTGGTTG
AGTACTCACCAGTCACAGAAAAGCATCTTACGGATGGCATGACAGTAAGAGAATTATGCAGTGCTGCCAT
AACCATGAGTGATAACACTGCGGCCAACTTACTTCTGACAACGATCGGAGGACCGAAGGAGCTAACCGCT
TTTTTGCACAACATGGGGGATCATGTAACTCGCCTTGATCGTTGGGAACCGGAGCTGAATGAAGCCATAC
CAAACGACGAGCGTGACACCACGATGCCTGTAGCAATGGCAACAACGTTGCGCAAACTATTAACTGGCGA
ACTACTTACTCTAGCTTCCCGGCAACAATTAATAGACTGGATGGAGGCGGATAAAGTTGCAGGACCACTT
CTGCGCTCGGCCCTTCCGGCTGGCTGGTTTATTGCTGATAAATCTGGAGCCGGTGAGCGTGGGTCTCGCG
GTATCATTGCAGCACTGGGGCCAGATGGTAAGCCCTCCCGTATCGTAGTTATCTACACGACGGGGAGTCA
GGCAACTATGGATGAACGAAATAGACAGATCGCTGAGATAGGTGCCTCACTGATTAAGCATTGGTAACTG
TCAGACCAAGTTTACTCATATATACTTTAGATTGATTTAAAACTTCATTTTTAATTTAAAAGGATCTAGG
TGAAGATCCTTTTTGATAATCTCATGACCAAAATCCCTTAACGTGAGTTTTCGTTCCACTGAGCGTCAGA
CCCCGTAGAAAAGATCAAAGGATCTTCTTGAGATCCTTTTTTTCTGCGCGTAATCTGCTGCTTGCAAACA
AAAAAACCACCGCTACCAGCGGTGGTTTGTTTGCCGGATCAAGAGCTACCAACTCTTTTTCCGAAGGTAA
CTGGCTTCAGCAGAGCGCAGATACCAAATACTGTTCTTCTAGTGTAGCCGTAGTTAGGCCACCACTTCAA
GAACTCTGTAGCACCGCCTACATACCTCGCTCTGCTAATCCTGTTACCAGTGGCTGCTGCCAGTGGCGAT
AAGTCGTGTCTTACCGGGTTGGACTCAAGACGATAGTTACCGGATAAGGCGCAGCGGTCGGGCTGAACGG
GGGGTTCGTGCACACAGCCCAGCTTGGAGCGAACG
Features (pLannotate 1.2.2; 31 found; start..end, strand, type, name):
    414..506     +  CDS            lacI (fragment): lac repressor; lacI; The lac repressor binds to the lac operator to inhibit transcription in E. coli. This inhibition can be relieved by adding lactose or isopropyl-β-D-thiogalactopyranoside (IPTG).
    519..540     +  protein_bind   CAP binding site: CAP binding activates transcription in the presence of cAMP. E. coli catabolite activator protein
    555..585     +  promoter       lac promoter: promoter for the E. coli lac operon
    593..609     +  protein_bind   lac operator: The lac repressor binds to the lac operator to inhibit transcription in E. coli. This inhibition can be relieved by adding lactose or isopropyl-β-D-thiogalactopyranoside (IPTG). lac repressor encoded by lacI
    654..672     +  promoter       T3 promoter: promoter for bacteriophage T3 RNA polymerase
    700..926     +  promoter       RSV promoter: Rous sarcoma virus enhancer/promoter
    927..1107    +  LTR            5' LTR (truncated): truncated 5' long terminal repeat (LTR) from HIV-1
   1154..1279    +  misc_feature   HIV-1 Ψ: packaging signal of human immunodeficiency virus type 1
   1263..1626    +  CDS            HIV-1 gag (fragment): gag protein from human immunodeficiency virus 1; gag
   1772..2005    +  misc_feature   RRE: The Rev response element (RRE) of HIV-1 allows for Rev-dependent mRNA export from the nucleus to the cytoplasm.
   2382..2408    +  CDS            Rev (fragment): human immunodeficiency virus 1 (HIV-1) Rev protein; rev; enhances nuclear export of unspliced and incompletely spliced viral mRNAs
   2409..2909    +  promoter       hPGK promoter: human phosphoglycerate kinase 1 promoter
   2921..3316    +  CDS            BSD: blasticidin S deaminase; Aspergillus terreus BSD; confers resistance to blasticidin
   3376..3493    +  misc_feature   cPPT/CTS: central polypurine tract and central termination sequence of HIV-1
   3610..3913    +  enhancer       CMV enhancer: human cytomegalovirus immediate early enhancer
   3914..4117    +  promoter       CMV promoter: human cytomegalovirus (CMV) immediate early promoter
   4141..4158    +  protein_bind   attB1 (fragment): mutant version of attB; core recombination site for the Gateway® BP reaction BP Clonase™
   4164..5471    +  CDS            KCNG3: KCNG3_HUMAN - Experimental evidence at protein level: Swiss-Prot protein existence level 1. Potassium channel subunit that does not form functional channels by itself (PubMed:11852086). Can form functional heterotetrameric channels with KCNB1; this promotes a reduction in the rate of activation and inactivation of the delayed rectifier voltage- gated potassium channel KCNB1 (PubMed:11852086, PubMed:19074135). From Homo sapiens (Human).
   5473..5497    -  protein_bind   attB2: mutant version of attB; recombination site for the Gateway® BP reaction BP Clonase™
   5499..5540    +  CDS            V5 tag: epitope tag from simian virus 5
   5582..6170    +  misc_feature   WPRE: woodchuck hepatitis virus posttranscriptional regulatory element
   6221..6240    +  misc_feature   cPPT/CTS (fragment): central polypurine tract and central termination sequence of HIV-1
   6242..6475    +  LTR            3' LTR (ΔU3): self-inactivating 3' long terminal repeat (LTR) from HIV-1
   6553..6674    +  polyA_signal   SV40 poly(A) signal: SV40 polyadenylation signal
   6714..6849    +  rep_origin     SV40 ori: SV40 origin of replication
   6870..6888    -  promoter       T7 promoter: promoter for bacteriophage T7 RNA polymerase
   6896..7051    +  CDS            lacZα (fragment): LacZα fragment of β-galactosidase; lacZ fragment
   7056..7484    +  rep_origin     f1 ori (sequence partly withheld): f1 bacteriophage origin of replication; arrow indicates direction of (+) strand synthesis
   7537..7641    +  promoter       AmpR promoter: bla
   7642..8502    +  CDS            AmpR: β-lactamase; bla; confers resistance to ampicillin, carbenicillin, and related antibiotics
   8673..231     +  rep_origin     ori (across the origin): high-copy-number ColE1/pMB1/pBR322/pUC origin of replication
