[The description below was written by a language model from this plasmid's Addgene catalogue record and pLannotate feature annotations shown in this document.]
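Description:
IDG_KCNG3_OE_1 is a 9,030 nt mammalian overexpression plasmid built on the pLX304 backbone. The catalogue lists it simply as a mammalian expression vector, but the feature table shows the architecture of a third-generation, self-inactivating HIV-1 lentiviral transfer vector. An RSV promoter drives a truncated 5' LTR, followed by the Ψ packaging signal with a gag fragment, the Rev response element, a cPPT/CTS element, WPRE and a ΔU3 3' LTR, with an SV40 poly(A) signal downstream. In bacteria it is maintained through a ColE1/pUC-type origin and ampicillin resistance (AmpR). The record lists it as low copy despite that origin annotation. An f1 origin, an SV40 origin, and remnants of lac and lacZα sequences with T3/T7 promoters are carried over from the parental cloning backbone.

The payload is the human KCNG3 open reading frame (also known as Kv6.3 or Kv10.1), inserted by Gateway recombination and therefore flanked by attB1 and attB2 sites. It is transcribed from the CMV immediate-early enhancer/promoter, with a backbone-encoded V5 epitope tag at the C terminus for detection and the WPRE downstream to enhance transcript expression. According to the annotation, KCNG3 is a potassium channel subunit that does not form functional channels alone but assembles into heterotetramers with KCNB1, slowing that channel's activation and inactivation. A separate hPGK promoter drives blasticidin S deaminase, which allows blasticidin selection of cells carrying the construct. The stated purpose is KCNG3 overexpression, and the viral elements would permit packaging and stable delivery into mammalian cells as well as direct transfection.
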