Addgene plasmid #161644: IDG_KCNG3_OE_1
Purpose: Overexpresses KCNG3
Depositing lab: Mike McManus. Depositing organization: University of California, San Francisco (UCSF).
Backbone
  Vector backbone: pLX304
  Vector type: Mammalian Expression
  Selectable markers: Blasticidin
Growth in bacteria
  Bacterial resistance: Ampicillin, 100 μg/mL
  Growth temperature: 30°C
  Growth strain: NEB Stable
  Copy number: Low Copy
Gene/Insert
  Gene/Insert name: KCNG3
  Species: H. sapiens (human)
  Entrez Gene: KCNG3 (a.k.a. KV10.1, KV6.3)
  Tag / fusion protein: V5 (C terminal on backbone)
  Cloning method: Gateway Cloning
Terms and licenses: Academic/Nonprofit Terms; Industry Terms: Not Available to Industry
How to cite: IDG_KCNG3_OE_1 was a gift from Mike McManus (Addgene plasmid # 161644 ; http://n2t.net/addgene:161644 ; RRID:Addgene_161644)
