>Addgene plasmid #161644 | IDG_KCNG3_OE_1 | depositor partial sequence | sequence record 313343 | Partial Sequence
ATGACCTTCGGGCGCAGCGGGGCGGCCTCGGTGGTGCTGAACGTGGGCGGCGCCCGGTATTCGCTGTCCC
GGGAGCTGCTGAAGGACTTCCCGCTGCGCCGCGTGAGCCGGCTGCACGGCTGCCGCTCCGAGCGCGACGT
GCTCGAGGTGTGCGACGACTACGACCGCGAGCGCAACGAGTACTTCTTCGACCGGCACTCGGAGGCCTTC
GGCTTCATCCTGCTCTACGTGCGCGGCCACGGCAAGCTGCGCTTCGCGCCGCGGATGTGCGAGCTCTCCT
TCTACAACGAGATGATCTACTGGGGCCTGGAGGGCGCGCACCTCGAGTACTGCTGCCAGCGCCGCCTCGA
CGACCGCATGTCCGACACCTACACCTTCTACTCGGCCGACGAGCCGGGCGTGCTGGGCCGCGACGAGGCG
CGCCCCGGCGGGGCCGAGGCGGCTCCCTCCAGGCGCTGGCTGGAGCGCATGCGGCGGACCTTCGAGGAGC
CCACGTCGTCGCTGGCCGCGCAGATCCTGGCTAGCGTGTCGGTGGTGTTCGTGATCGTGTCCATGGTGGT
GCTGTGCGCCAGCACGTTGCCCGACTGGCGCAACGCAGCCGCCGACAACCGCAGCCTGGATGACCGGAGC
AGGTACTCCGCCGGCCCTGGGAGGGAGCCCTCCGGGATAATTGAAGCTATCTGCATAGGTTGGTTCACTG
CCGAGTGCATCGTGAGGTTCATTGTCTCCAAAAACAAGTGTGAGTTTGTCAAGAGACCCCTGAACATCAT
TGATTTACTGGCAATCACGCCGTATTACATCTCTGTGTTGATGACAGTGTTTACAGGCGAGAACTCTCAA
CTCCAGAGGGCTGGAGTCACCTTGAGGGTACTTAGAATGATGAGGATTTTTTGGGTGATTAAGCTTGCCC
GTCACTTCATTGGTCTTCAGACACTCGGTTTGACTCTCAAACGTTGCTACCGAGAGATGGTTATGTTACT
TGTCTTCATTTGTGTTGCCATGGCAATCTTTAGTGCACTTTCTCAGCTTCTTGAACATGGGCTGGACCTG
GAAACATCCAACAAGGACTTTACCAGCATTCCTGCTGCCTGCTGGTGGGTGATTATCTCTATGACTACAG
TTGGCTATGGAGATATGTATCCTATCACAGTGCCTGGAAGAATTCTTGGAGGAGTTTGTGTTGTCAGTGG
AATTGTTCTATTGGCATTACCTATCACTTTTATCTACCATAGCTTTGTGCAGTGTTATCATGAGCTCAAG
TTTAGATCTGCTAGGTATAGTAGGAGCCTCTCCACTGAATTCCTGAATTACCCAACTTTCTTGTACAAAG
TGGTTGGTAAGCCTATCCCTAACCCTCTCCTCGGTCTCGATTCTACGTAG
